Addgene plasmid #109135: pCAG-eArch3.0-mRuby2-ST
Purpose: Archaerhodopsin fused to mRuby2 and targeted to the neuronal soma and proximal dendrites
Depositing lab: Hillel Adesnik. Publication: Precise multimodal optical control of neural ensemble activity. Mardinly AR, Oldenburg IA, Pegard NC, Sridharan S, Lyall EH, Chesnov K, Brohawn SG, Waller L, Adesnik H. Nat Neurosci. 2018 Apr 30. pii: 10.1038/s41593-018-0139-8. doi: 10.1038/s41593-018-0139-8. PubMed 29713079.
Backbone
  Vector backbone: pCAGGS
  Backbone size w/o insert (bp): 5830
  Total vector size (bp): 7624
  Vector type: Mammalian Expression
Growth in bacteria
  Bacterial resistance: Ampicillin, 100 μg/mL
  Growth temperature: 37°C
  Growth strain: DH5alpha
  Copy number: High Copy
Gene/Insert
  Gene/Insert name: eArch3.0-mRuby2-ST
  Insert size (bp): 1794
  Promoter: CAG
  Cloning method: Ligation Independent Cloning
  Sequencing primers: 5′ Custom; 3′ WPRE_R
Terms and licenses: Academic/Nonprofit Terms; Industry Terms: Not Available to Industry
How to cite: pCAG-eArch3.0-mRuby2-ST was a gift from Hillel Adesnik (Addgene plasmid # 109135 ; http://n2t.net/addgene:109135 ; RRID:Addgene_109135)
