[The description below was written by a language model from this plasmid's Addgene catalogue record and pLannotate feature annotations shown in this document.]
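Description:
pCAG-eArch3.0-mRuby2-ST is a mammalian expression plasmid built on the pCAGGS backbone. It delivers a soma-targeted inhibitory opsin to neurons. It is propagated in E. coli as a high-copy plasmid through a ColE1/pUC-type origin and selected with ampicillin via the β-lactamase gene. The backbone also carries remnants of lac regulatory sequences, a T3 promoter and an SV40 origin, which can support episomal replication in cells expressing large T antigen. The catalogue lists a total size of 7,624 bp, while the sequenced record is 7,655 nt, a minor discrepancy.

Expression is driven by the CAG promoter, annotated here as the CMV immediate-early enhancer, the chicken β-actin promoter and a chimeric β-actin/β-globin intron, which together give strong, broadly active transcription. The open reading frame is a single fusion. Archaerhodopsin-3 from Halorubrum sodomense, a light-driven outward proton pump that hyperpolarises cells, is followed by a short fragment of the Kir2.1 (KCNJ2) potassium channel. Such Kir2.1 sequences serve as trafficking signals in enhanced "3.0" opsins to improve delivery to the plasma membrane. Next comes the red fluorescent protein mRuby2 for visualising expressing cells. The fusion ends with a fragment of the Kv2.1 (Kcnb1) channel, which appears to be the "ST" soma-targeting motif that restricts the protein to the cell body and proximal dendrites. Downstream lie a small chimeric intron, a WPRE to enhance transcript stability and expression, and a bGH polyadenylation signal, with the backbone's rabbit β-globin poly(A) further along.

According to the record, the construct is intended for optical suppression of neuronal activity. Confining the opsin to the soma should limit unwanted activation of neurites from neighbouring cells, which suits spatially precise optical control of neural ensembles.
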