Features (pLannotate 1.2.2; 26 found; start..end, strand, type, name):
      5..384     +  enhancer       CMV enhancer: human cytomegalovirus immediate early enhancer
    386..661     +  promoter       chicken β-actin promoter: No description available
    662..1678    +  intron         chimeric intron: chimera between introns from chicken β-actin and rabbit β-globin
   1676..1732    +  CDS            HBB (fragment): HBB_LEPEU - Experimental evidence at protein level: Swiss-Prot protein existence level 1. Involved in oxygen transport from the lung to the various peripheral tissues. From Lepus europaeus (European hare).
   1744..2517    +  CDS            Arch: light-driven proton pump archaerhodopsin-3 from Halorubrum sodomense (Chow et al., 2010)
   2512..2583    +  CDS            KCNJ2 (fragment): KCNJ2_HUMAN - Also known as IRK1. Experimental evidence at protein level: Swiss-Prot protein existence level 1. Probably participates in establishing action potential waveform and excitability of neuronal and muscle tissues. Inward rectifier potassium channels are characterized by a greater tendency to allow potassium to flow into the cell rather than out of it. Their voltage dependence is regulated by the concentration of extracellular potassium; as external potassium is raised, the voltage range of the channel opening shifts to more positive voltages. The inward rectification is mainly due t
   2599..3309    +  CDS            mRuby2: mRuby2 is a basic (constitutively fluorescent) red fluorescent protein published in 2012, derived from Entacmaea quadricolor. It has moderate acid sensitivity.
   3292..3513    +  CDS            Kcnb1 (fragment): KCNB1_RAT - Experimental evidence at protein level: Swiss-Prot protein existence level 1. Voltage-gated potassium channel that mediates transmembrane potassium transport in excitable membranes, primarily in the brain, but also in the pancreas and cardiovascular system. Contributes to the regulation of the action potential (AP) repolarization, duration and frequency of repetitive AP firing in neurons, muscle cells and endocrine cells and plays a role in homeostatic attenuation of electrical excitability throughout the brain (PubMed:10024359, PubMed:10618149, PubMed:12451110, PubMed:17379638, Pu
   3551..3683    +  intron         chimeric intron: chimera between introns from human β-globin and immunoglobulin heavy chain genes
   3692..4280    +  misc_feature   WPRE: woodchuck hepatitis virus posttranscriptional regulatory element
   4284..4300    +  misc_feature   MCS (fragment): pUC18/19 multiple cloning site
   4313..4424    +  polyA_signal   bGH poly(A) signal: bovine growth hormone polyadenylation signal
   4520..4538    -  promoter       T3 promoter: promoter for bacteriophage T3 RNA polymerase
   4597..4671    +  CDS            HBB (fragment): HBB_PONPY - Experimental evidence at transcript level: Swiss-Prot protein existence level 2. Involved in oxygen transport from the lung to the various peripheral tissues. From Pongo pygmaeus (Bornean orangutan).
   4742..4797    +  polyA_signal   β-globin poly(A) signal: rabbit β-globin polyadenylation signal (Gil and Proudfoot, 1987)
   5182..5198    -  protein_bind   lac operator: The lac repressor binds to the lac operator to inhibit transcription in E. coli. This inhibition can be relieved by adding lactose or isopropyl-β-D-thiogalactopyranoside (IPTG). lac repressor encoded by lacI
   5206..5236    -  promoter       lac promoter: promoter for the E. coli lac operon
   5251..5272    -  protein_bind   CAP binding site: CAP binding activates transcription in the presence of cAMP. E. coli catabolite activator protein
   5285..5324    -  CDS            lacI (fragment): lac repressor; lacI; The lac repressor binds to the lac operator to inhibit transcription in E. coli. This inhibition can be relieved by adding lactose or isopropyl-β-D-thiogalactopyranoside (IPTG).
   5331..5353    +  promoter       SV40 promoter (fragment): SV40 enhancer and early promoter
   5377..5512    +  rep_origin     SV40 ori: SV40 origin of replication
   5532..5666    +  polyA_signal   SV40 poly(A) signal: SV40 polyadenylation signal
   5668..5722    -  CDS            lacI (fragment): lac repressor; lacI; The lac repressor binds to the lac operator to inhibit transcription in E. coli. This inhibition can be relieved by adding lactose or isopropyl-β-D-thiogalactopyranoside (IPTG).
   5905..6493    -  rep_origin     ori: high-copy-number ColE1/pMB1/pBR322/pUC origin of replication
   6664..7524    -  CDS            AmpR: β-lactamase; bla; confers resistance to ampicillin, carbenicillin, and related antibiotics
   7525..7629    -  promoter       AmpR promoter: bla
>Addgene plasmid #109135 | pCAG-eArch3.0-mRuby2-ST | addgene full sequence | sequence record 213652 | AddgeneNGS Result
GGTCGACATTGATTATTGACTAGTTATTAATAGTAATCAATTACGGGGTCATTAGTTCATAGCCCATATA
TGGAGTTCCGCGTTACATAACTTACGGTAAATGGCCCGCCTGGCTGACCGCCCAACGACCCCCGCCCATT
GACGTCAATAATGACGTATGTTCCCATAGTAACGCCAATAGGGACTTTCCATTGACGTCAATGGGTGGAG
TATTTACGGTAAACTGCCCACTTGGCAGTACATCAAGTGTATCATATGCCAAGTACGCCCCCTATTGACG
TCAATGACGGTAAATGGCCCGCCTGGCATTATGCCCAGTACATGACCTTATGGGACTTTCCTACTTGGCA
GTACATCTACGTATTAGTCATCGCTATTACCATGGTCGAGGTGAGCCCCACGTTCTGCTTCACTCTCCCC
ATCTCCCCCCCCTCCCCACCCCCAATTTTGTATTTATTTATTTTTTAATTATTTTGTGCAGCGATGGGGG
CGGGGGGGGGGGGGGCGCGCGCCGGGCGGGGCGGGGGGGGGCGGGGGGGGGGGGGGGGCGGGGCGGAGAG
GTGCGGCGGCAGCCAATCAGAGCGGCGCGCTCCGAAAGTTTCCTTTTATGGCGAGGCGGCGGCGGCGGCG
GCCCTATAAAAAGCGAAGCGCGCGGCGGGCGGGAGTCGCTGCGCGCTGCCTTCGCCCCGTGCCCCGCTCC
GCCGCCGCCTCGCGCCGCCCGCCCCGGCTCTGACTGACCGCGTTACTCCCACAGGTGAGCGGGCGGGACG
GCCCTTCTCCTCCGGGCTGTAATTAGCGCTTGGTTTAATGACGGCTTGTTTCTTTTCTGTGGCTGCGTGA
AAGCCTTGAGGGGCTCCGGGAGGGCCCTTTGTGCGGGGGGAGCGGCTCGGGGGGTGCGTGCGTGTGTGTG
TGCGTGGGGAGCGCCGCGTGCGGCTCCGCGCTGCCCGGCGGCTGTGAGCGCTGCGGGCGCGGCGCGGGGC
TTTGTGCGCTCCGCAGTGTGCGCGAGGGGAGCGCGGCCGGGGGCGGTGCCCCGCGGTGCGGGGGGGGCTG
CGAGGGGAACAAAGGCTGCGTGCGGGGTGTGTGCGTGGGGGGGTGAGCAGGGGGTGTGGGCGCGTCGGTC
GGGCTGCAACCCCCCCTGCACCCCCCTCCCCGAGTTGCTGAGCACGGCCCGGCTTCGGGTGCGGGGCTCC
GTACGGGGCGTGGCGCGGGGCTCGCCGTGCCGGGCGGGGGGTGGCGGCAGGTGGGGGTGCCGGGCGGGGC
GGGGCCGCCTCGGGCCGGGGAGGGCTCGGGGGAGGGGCGCGGCGGCCCCCGGAGCGCCGGCGGCTGTCGA
GGCGCGGCGAGCCGCAGCCATTGCCTTTTATGGTAATCGTGCGAGAGGGCGCAGGGACTTCCTTTGTCCC
AAATCTGTGCGGAGCCGAAATCTGGGAGGCGCCGCCGCACCCCCTCTAGCGGGCGCGGGGCGAAGCGGTG
CGGCGCCGGCAGGAAGGAAATGGGCGGGGAGGGCCTTCGTGCGTCGCCGCGCCGCCGTCCCCTTCTCCCT
CTCCAGCCTCGGGGCTGTCCGCGGGGGGACGGCTGCCTTCGGGGGGGACGGGGCAGGGCGGGGTTCGGCT
TCTGGCGTGTGACCGGCGGCTCTAGAGCCTCTGCTAACCATGTTCATGCCTTCTTCTTTTTCCTACAGCT
CCTGGGCAACGTGCTGGTTATTGTGCTGTCTCATCATTTTGGCAAAGAATTCGGTACCTAGCAATGGACC
CCATCGCTCTGCAGGCTGGTTACGACCTGCTGGGTGACGGCAGACCTGAAACTCTGTGGCTGGGCATCGG
CACTCTGCTGATGCTGATTGGAACCTTCTACTTTCTGGTCCGCGGATGGGGAGTCACCGATAAGGATGCC
CGGGAATATTACGCTGTGACTATCCTGGTGCCCGGAATCGCATCCGCCGCATATCTGTCTATGTTCTTTG
GTATCGGGCTTACTGAGGTGACCGTCGGGGGCGAAATGTTGGATATCTATTATGCCAGGTACGCCGACTG
GCTGTTTACCACCCCACTTCTGCTGCTGGATCTGGCCCTTCTCGCTAAGGTGGATCGGGTGACCATCGGC
ACCCTGGTGGGTGTGGACGCCCTGATGATCGTCACTGGCCTCATCGGAGCCTTGAGCCACACGGCCATAG
CCAGATACAGTTGGTGGTTGTTCTCTACAATTTGCATGATAGTGGTGCTCTATTTTCTGGCTACATCCCT
GCGATCTGCTGCAAAGGAGCGGGGCCCCGAGGTGGCATCTACCTTTAACACCCTGACAGCTCTGGTCTTG
GTGCTGTGGACCGCTTACCCTATCCTGTGGATCATAGGCACTGAGGGCGCTGGCGTGGTGGGCCTGGGCA
TCGAAACTCTGCTGTTTATGGTGTTGGACGTGACTGCCAAGGTCGGCTTTGGCTTTATCCTGTTGAGATC
CCGGGCTATTCTGGGCGACACCGAGGCACCAGAACCCAGTGCCGGTGCCGATGTCAGTGCCGCCGACCTC
GAGAAGAGCAGGATCACCAGCGAGGGCGAGTACATCCCCCTGGACCAGATCGACATCAACGTGGCGGCCG
CACCGGTAATGGTGTCTAAGGGCGAAGAGCTGATCAAGGAAAATATGCGTATGAAGGTGGTCATGGAAGG
TTCGGTCAACGGCCACCAATTCAAATGCACAGGTGAAGGAGAAGGCAATCCGTACATGGGAACTCAAACC
ATGAGGATCAAAGTCATCGAGGGAGGACCCCTGCCATTTGCCTTTGACATTCTTGCCACGTCGTTCATGT
ATGGCAGCCGTACTTTTATCAAGTACCCGAAAGGCATTCCTGATTTCTTTAAACAGTCCTTTCCTGAGGG
TTTTACTTGGGAAAGAGTTACGAGATACGAAGATGGTGGAGTCGTCACCGTCATGCAGGACACCAGCCTT
GAGGATGGCTGTCTCGTTTACCACGTCCAAGTCAGAGGGGTAAACTTTCCCTCCAATGGTCCCGTGATGC
AGAAGAAGACCAAGGGTTGGGAGCCTAATACAGAGATGATGTATCCAGCAGATGGTGGTCTGAGGGGATA
CACTCATATGGCACTGAAAGTTGATGGTGGTGGCCATCTGTCTTGCTCTTTCGTAACAACTTACAGGTCA
AAAAAGACCGTCGGGAACATCAAGATGCCCGGTATCCATGCCGTTGATCACCGCCTGGAAAGGTTAGAGG
AAAGTGACAATGAAATGTTCGTAGTACAACGCGAACACGCAGTTGCCAAGTTCGCCGGGCTTGGTGGTGG
GATGGACGAGCTGTACAAGGCCCTAGAGCAGTCCCAGCCCATCCTCAACACCAAGGAGATGGCCCCGCAG
AGCAAGCCTCCAGAGGAGCTGGAGATGAGCAGCATGCCCAGCCCCGTGGCCCCTCTGCCCGCACGCACGG
AGGGCGTCATCGACATGCGGAGCATGTCCAGCATTGACAGCTTCATCAGCTGTGCCACGGACTTCCCTGA
AGCCACCAGATTCTTCTGCTACGAGAACGAGGTGTAACTCGAGGCCGCAGGTAAGTATCAAGGTTACAAG
ACAGGTTTAAGGAGACCAATAGAAACTGGGCTTGTCGAGACAGAGAAGACTCTTGCGTTTCTGATAGGCA
CCTATTGGTCTTACTGACATCCACTTTGCCTTTCTCTCCACAGGTGTCGACAATCAACCTCTGGATTACA
AAATTTGTGAAAGATTGACTGGTATTCTTAACTATGTTGCTCCTTTTACGCTATGTGGATACGCTGCTTT
AATGCCTTTGTATCATGCTATTGCTTCCCGTATGGCTTTCATTTTCTCCTCCTTGTATAAATCCTGGTTG
CTGTCTCTTTATGAGGAGTTGTGGCCCGTTGTCAGGCAACGTGGCGTGGTGTGCACTGTGTTTGCTGACG
CAACCCCCACTGGTTGGGGCATTGCCACCACCTGTCAGCTCCTTTCCGGGACTTTCGCTTTCCCCCTCCC
TATTGCCACGGCGGAACTCATCGCCGCCTGCCTTGCCCGCTGCTGGACAGGGGCTCGGCTGTTGGGCACT
GACAATTCCGTGGTGTTGTCGGGGAAGCTGACGTCCTTTCCATGGCTGCTCGCCTGTGTTGCCACCTGGA
TTCTGCGCGGGACGTCCTTCTGCTACGTCCCTTCGGCCCTCAATCCAGCGGACCTTCCTTCCCGCGGCCT
GCTGCCGGCTCTGCGGCCTCTTCCGCGTCTTCGCCTTCGCCCTCAGACGAGTCGGATCTCCCTTTGGGCC
GCCTCCCCGCCTGGAATTCGAGCTCGGTACGATCAGCCTCGACTGTGCCTTCTAGTTGCCAGCCATCTGT
TGTTTGCCCCTCCCCCGTGCCTTCCTTGACCCTGGAAGGTGCCACTCCCACTGTCCTTTCCTAATAAAAT
GAGGAAATTGCATCGCATTGTCTGAGTAGGTGTCATTCTATTCTGGGGGGTGGGGTGGGGCAGGACAGCA
AGGGGGAGGATTGGGAAGACAATAGCCCAGCTTTTGTTCCCTTTAGTGAGGGTTAATTGCGCGCTTGGCG
TAATCATGGTCATAGCTGTTTCCTGTGTGAAATTGTTATCCGCTAATTCACTCCTCAGGTGCAGGCTGCC
TATCAGAAGGTGGTGGCTGGTGTGGCCAATGCCCTGGCTCACAAATACCACTGAGATCTTTTTCCCTCTG
CCAAAAATTATGGGGACATCATGAAGCCCCTTGAGCATCTGACTTCTGGCTAATAAAGGAAATTTATTTT
CATTGCAATAGTGTGTTGGAATTTTTTGTGTCTCTCACTCGGAAGGACATATGGGAGGGCAAATCATTTA
AAACATCAGAATGAGTATTTGGTTTAGAGTTTGGCAACATATGCCCATATGCTGGCTGCCATGAACAAAG
GTTGGCTATAAAGAGGTCATCAGTATATGAAACAGCCCCCTGCTGTCCATTCCTTATTCCATAGAAAAGC
CTTGACTTGAGGTTAGATTTTTTTTATATTTTGTTTTGTGTTATTTTTTTCTTTAACATCCCTAAAATTT
TCCTTACATGTTTTACTAGCCAGATTTTTCCTCCTCTCCTGACTACTCCCAGTCATAGCTGTCCCTCTTC
TCTTATGGAGATCCCTCGACCTGCAGCCCAAGCTTGGCGTAATCATGGTCATAGCTGTTTCCTGTGTGAA
ATTGTTATCCGCTCACAATTCCACACAACATACGAGCCGGAAGCATAAAGTGTAAAGCCTGGGGTGCCTA
ATGAGTGAGCTAACTCACATTAATTGCGTTGCGCTCACTGCCCGCTTTCCAGTCGGGAAACCTGTCGTGC
CAGCGGATCCGCATCTCAATTAGTCAGCAACCATAGTCCCGCCCCTAACTCCGCCCATCCCGCCCCTAAC
TCCGCCCAGTTCCGCCCATTCTCCGCCCCATGGCTGACTAATTTTTTTTATTTATGCAGAGGCCGAGGCC
GCCTCGGCCTCTGAGCTATTCCAGAAGTAGTGAGGAGGCTTTTTTGGAGGCCTAGGCTTTTGCAAAAAGC
TAACTTGTTTATTGCAGCTTATAATGGTTACAAATAAAGCAATAGCATCACAAATTTCACAAATAAAGCA
TTTTTTTCACTGCATTCTAGTTGTGGTTTGTCCAAACTCATCAATGTATCTTATCATGTCTGGATCCGCT
GCATTAATGAATCGGCCAACGCGCGGGGAGAGGCGGTTTGCGTATTGGGCGCTCTTCCGCTTCCTCGCTC
ACTGACTCGCTGCGCTCGGTCGTTCGGCTGCGGCGAGCGGTATCAGCTCACTCAAAGGCGGTAATACGGT
TATCCACAGAATCAGGGGATAACGCAGGAAAGAACATGTGAGCAAAAGGCCAGCAAAAGGCCAGGAACCG
TAAAAAGGCCGCGTTGCTGGCGTTTTTCCATAGGCTCCGCCCCCCTGACGAGCATCACAAAAATCGACGC
TCAAGTCAGAGGTGGCGAAACCCGACAGGACTATAAAGATACCAGGCGTTTCCCCCTGGAAGCTCCCTCG
TGCGCTCTCCTGTTCCGACCCTGCCGCTTACCGGATACCTGTCCGCCTTTCTCCCTTCGGGAAGCGTGGC
GCTTTCTCATAGCTCACGCTGTAGGTATCTCAGTTCGGTGTAGGTCGTTCGCTCCAAGCTGGGCTGTGTG
CACGAACCCCCCGTTCAGCCCGACCGCTGCGCCTTATCCGGTAACTATCGTCTTGAGTCCAACCCGGTAA
GACACGACTTATCGCCACTGGCAGCAGCCACTGGTAACAGGATTAGCAGAGCGAGGTATGTAGGCGGTGC
TACAGAGTTCTTGAAGTGGTGGCCTAACTACGGCTACACTAGAAGAACAGTATTTGGTATCTGCGCTCTG
CTGAAGCCAGTTACCTTCGGAAAAAGAGTTGGTAGCTCTTGATCCGGCAAACAAACCACCGCTGGTAGCG
GTGGTTTTTTTGTTTGCAAGCAGCAGATTACGCGCAGAAAAAAAGGATCTCAAGAAGATCCTTTGATCTT
TTCTACGGGGTCTGACGCTCAGTGGAACGAAAACTCACGTTAAGGGATTTTGGTCATGAGATTATCAAAA
AGGATCTTCACCTAGATCCTTTTAAATTAAAAATGAAGTTTTAAATCAATCTAAAGTATATATGAGTAAA
CTTGGTCTGACAGTTACCAATGCTTAATCAGTGAGGCACCTATCTCAGCGATCTGTCTATTTCGTTCATC
CATAGTTGCCTGACTCCCCGTCGTGTAGATAACTACGATACGGGAGGGCTTACCATCTGGCCCCAGTGCT
GCAATGATACCGCGAGACCCACGCTCACCGGCTCCAGATTTATCAGCAATAAACCAGCCAGCCGGAAGGG
CCGAGCGCAGAAGTGGTCCTGCAACTTTATCCGCCTCCATCCAGTCTATTAATTGTTGCCGGGAAGCTAG
AGTAAGTAGTTCGCCAGTTAATAGTTTGCGCAACGTTGTTGCCATTGCTACAGGCATCGTGGTGTCACGC
TCGTCGTTTGGTATGGCTTCATTCAGCTCCGGTTCCCAACGATCAAGGCGAGTTACATGATCCCCCATGT
TGTGCAAAAAAGCGGTTAGCTCCTTCGGTCCTCCGATCGTTGTCAGAAGTAAGTTGGCCGCAGTGTTATC
ACTCATGGTTATGGCAGCACTGCATAATTCTCTTACTGTCATGCCATCCGTAAGATGCTTTTCTGTGACT
GGTGAGTACTCAACCAAGTCATTCTGAGAATAGTGTATGCGGCGACCGAGTTGCTCTTGCCCGGCGTCAA
TACGGGATAATACCGCGCCACATAGCAGAACTTTAAAAGTGCTCATCATTGGAAAACGTTCTTCGGGGCG
AAAACTCTCAAGGATCTTACCGCTGTTGAGATCCAGTTCGATGTAACCCACTCGTGCACCCAACTGATCT
TCAGCATCTTTTACTTTCACCAGCGTTTCTGGGTGAGCAAAAACAGGAAGGCAAAATGCCGCAAAAAAGG
GAATAAGGGCGACACGGAAATGTTGAATACTCATACTCTTCCTTTTTCAATATTATTGAAGCATTTATCA
GGGTTATTGTCTCATGAGCGGATACATATTTGAATGTATTTAGAAAAATAAACAAATAGGGGTTCCGCGC
ACATTTCCCCGAAAAGTGCCACCTG
