>Addgene plasmid #109135 | pCAG-eArch3.0-mRuby2-ST | depositor partial sequence | sequence record 211240 | pCAG-eArch3.0-mRuby2-ST sequence 1794 bps
ATGGACCCCATCGCTCTGCAGGCTGGTTACGACCTGCTGGGTGACGGCAGACCTGAAACTCTGTGGCTGG
GCATCGGCACTCTGCTGATGCTGATTGGAACCTTCTACTTTCTGGTCCGCGGATGGGGAGTCACCGATAA
GGATGCCCGGGAATATTACGCTGTGACTATCCTGGTGCCCGGAATCGCATCCGCCGCATATCTGTCTATG
TTCTTTGGTATCGGGCTTACTGAGGTGACCGTCGGGGGCGAAATGTTGGATATCTATTATGCCAGGTACG
CCGACTGGCTGTTTACCACCCCACTTCTGCTGCTGGATCTGGCCCTTCTCGCTAAGGTGGATCGGGTGAC
CATCGGCACCCTGGTGGGTGTGGACGCCCTGATGATCGTCACTGGCCTCATCGGAGCCTTGAGCCACACG
GCCATAGCCAGATACAGTTGGTGGTTGTTCTCTACAATTTGCATGATAGTGGTGCTCTATTTTCTGGCTA
CATCCCTGCGATCTGCTGCAAAGGAGCGGGGCCCCGAGGTGGCATCTACCTTTAACACCCTGACAGCTCT
GGTCTTGGTGCTGTGGACCGCTTACCCTATCCTGTGGATCATAGGCACTGAGGGCGCTGGCGTGGTGGGC
CTGGGCATCGAAACTCTGCTGTTTATGGTGTTGGACGTGACTGCCAAGGTCGGCTTTGGCTTTATCCTGT
TGAGATCCCGGGCTATTCTGGGCGACACCGAGGCACCAGAACCCAGTGCCGGTGCCGATGTCAGTGCCGC
CGACCTCGAGAAGAGCAGGATCACCAGCGAGGGCGAGTACATCCCCCTGGACCAGATCGACATCAACGTG
GCGGCCGCACCGGTAATGGTGTCTAAGGGCGAAGAGCTGATCAAGGAAAATATGCGTATGAAGGTGGTCA
TGGAAGGTTCGGTCAACGGCCACCAATTCAAATGCACAGGTGAAGGAGAAGGCAATCCGTACATGGGAAC
TCAAACCATGAGGATCAAAGTCATCGAGGGAGGACCCCTGCCATTTGCCTTTGACATTCTTGCCACGTCG
TTCATGTATGGCAGCCGTACTTTTATCAAGTACCCGAAAGGCATTCCTGATTTCTTTAAACAGTCCTTTC
CTGAGGGTTTTACTTGGGAAAGAGTTACGAGATACGAAGATGGTGGAGTCGTCACCGTCATGCAGGACAC
CAGCCTTGAGGATGGCTGTCTCGTTTACCACGTCCAAGTCAGAGGGGTAAACTTTCCCTCCAATGGTCCC
GTGATGCAGAAGAAGACCAAGGGTTGGGAGCCTAATACAGAGATGATGTATCCAGCAGATGGTGGTCTGA
GGGGATACACTCATATGGCACTGAAAGTTGATGGTGGTGGCCATCTGTCTTGCTCTTTCGTAACAACTTA
CAGGTCAAAAAAGACCGTCGGGAACATCAAGATGCCCGGTATCCATGCCGTTGATCACCGCCTGGAAAGG
TTAGAGGAAAGTGACAATGAAATGTTCGTAGTACAACGCGAACACGCAGTTGCCAAGTTCGCCGGGCTTG
GTGGTGGGATGGACGAGCTGTACAAGGCCCTAGAGCAGTCCCAGCCCATCCTCAACACCAAGGAGATGGC
CCCGCAGAGCAAGCCTCCAGAGGAGCTGGAGATGAGCAGCATGCCCAGCCCCGTGGCCCCTCTGCCCGCA
CGCACGGAGGGCGTCATCGACATGCGGAGCATGTCCAGCATTGACAGCTTCATCAGCTGTGCCACGGACT
TCCCTGAAGCCACCAGATTCTTCTGCTACGAGAACGAGGTGTAA
